>Addgene plasmid #144811 | TFORF3335 | addgene full sequence | sequence record 404397 | Addgene NGS Result
TTAATGTAGTCTTATGCAATACTCTTGTAGTCTTGCAACATGGTAACGATGAGTTAGCAACATGCCTTAC
AAGGAGAGAAAAAGCACCGTGCATGCCGATTGGTGGAAGTAAGGTGGTACGATCGTGCCTTATTAGGAAG
GCAACAGACGGGTCTGACATGGATTGGACGAACCACTGAATTGCCGCATTGCAGAGATATTGTATTTAAG
TGCCTAGCTCGATACATAAACGGGTCTCTCTGGTTAGACCAGATCTGAGCCTGGGAGCTCTCTGGCTAAC
TAGGGAACCCACTGCTTAAGCCTCAATAAAGCTTGCCTTGAGTGCTTCAAGTAGTGTGTGCCCGTCTGTT
GTGTGACTCTGGTAACTAGAGATCCCTCAGACCCTTTTAGTCAGTGTGGAAAATCTCTAGCAGTGGCGCC
CGAACAGGGACTTGAAAGCGAAAGGGAAACCAGAGGAGCTCTCTCGACGCAGGACTCGGCTTGCTGAAGC
GCGCACGGCAAGAGGCGAGGGGCGGCGACTGGTGAGTACGCCAAAAATTTTGACTAGCGGAGGCTAGAAG
GAGAGAGATGGGTGCGAGAGCGTCAGTATTAAGCGGGGGAGAATTAGATCGCGATGGGAAAAAATTCGGT
TAAGGCCAGGGGGAAAGAAAAAATATAAATTAAAACATATAGTATGGGCAAGCAGGGAGCTAGAACGATT
CGCAGTTAATCCTGGCCTGTTAGAAACATCAGAAGGCTGTAGACAAATACTGGGACAGCTACAACCATCC
CTTCAGACAGGATCAGAAGAACTTAGATCATTATATAATACAGTAGCAACCCTCTATTGTGTGCATCAAA
GGATAGAGATAAAAGACACCAAGGAAGCTTTAGACAAGATAGAGGAAGAGCAAAACAAAAGTAAGACCAC
CGCACAGCAAGCGGCCGCTGATCTTCAGACCTGGAGGAGGAGATATGAGGGACAATTGGAGAAGTGAATT
ATATAAATATAAAGTAGTAAAAATTGAACCATTAGGAGTAGCACCCACCAAGGCAAAGAGAAGAGTGGTG
CAGAGAGAAAAAAGAGCAGTGGGAATAGGAGCTTTGTTCCTTGGGTTCTTGGGAGCAGCAGGAAGCACTA
TGGGCGCAGCGTCAATGACGCTGACGGTACAGGCCAGACAATTATTGTCTGGTATAGTGCAGCAGCAGAA
CAATTTGCTGAGGGCTATTGAGGCGCAACAGCATCTGTTGCAACTCACAGTCTGGGGCATCAAGCAGCTC
CAGGCAAGAATCCTGGCTGTGGAAAGATACCTAAAGGATCAACAGCTCCTGGGGATTTGGGGTTGCTCTG
GAAAACTCATTTGCACCACTGCTGTGCCTTGGAATGCTAGTTGGAGTAATAAATCTCTGGAACAGATTTG
GAATCACACGACCTGGATGGAGTGGGACAGAGAAATTAACAATTACACAAGCTTAATACACTCCTTAATT
GAAGAATCGCAAAACCAGCAAGAAAAGAATGAACAAGAATTATTGGAATTAGATAAATGGGCAAGTTTGT
GGAATTGGTTTAACATAACAAATTGGCTGTGGTATATAAAATTATTCATAATGATAGTAGGAGGCTTGGT
AGGTTTAAGAATAGTTTTTGCTGTACTTTCTATAGTGAATAGAGTTAGGCAGGGATATTCACCATTATCG
TTTCAGACCCACCTCCCAACCCCGAGGGGACCCATGCATTGCATCTCAATTAGTCAGCAACCAGGTGTGG
AAAGTCCCCAGGCTCCCCAGCAGGCAGAAGTATGCAAAGCATGCGTCTCAATTAGTCAGCAACCATAGTC
CCGCCCCTAACTCCGCCCATCCCGCCCCTAACTCCGCCCAGTTCCGCCCATTCTCCGCCCCATGGCTGAC
TAATTTTTTTTATTTATGCAGAGGCCGAGGCCGCCTCGGCCTCTGAGCTATTCCAGAAGTAGTGAGGAGG
CTTTTTTGGAGGCCTAGGCTTTTGCAAAAAGCTTTCTAGAGGTACCACCGGAGCTTACCATGACCGAGTA
CAAGCCCACGGTGCGCCTCGCCACCCGCGACGACGTCCCCAGGGCCGTACGCACCCTCGCCGCCGCGTTC
GCCGACTACCCCGCCACGCGCCACACCGTCGATCCGGACCGCCACATCGAGCGGGTCACCGAGCTGCAAG
AACTCTTCCTCACGCGCGTCGGGCTCGACATCGGCAAGGTGTGGGTCGCGGACGACGGCGCCGCCGTGGC
GGTCTGGACCACGCCGGAGAGCGTCGAAGCGGGGGCGGTGTTCGCCGAGATCGGCCCGCGCATGGCCGAG
TTGAGCGGTTCCCGGCTGGCCGCGCAGCAACAGATGGAAGGCCTCCTGGCGCCGCACCGGCCCAAGGAGC
CCGCGTGGTTCCTGGCCACCGTCGGCGTCTCGCCCGACCACCAGGGCAAGGGTCTGGGCAGCGCCGTCGT
GCTCCCCGGAGTGGAGGCGGCCGAGCGCGCCGGGGTGCCCGCCTTCCTGGAGACCTCCGCGCCCCGCAAC
CTCCCCTTCTACGAGCGGCTCGGCTTCACCGTCACCGCCGACGTCGAGGTGCCCGAAGGACCGCGCACCT
GGTGCATGACCCGCAAGCCCGGTGCCAGTTAACGAATTCTAGATCTTGAGACAAATGGCAGTATTCATCC
ACAATTTTAAAAGAAAAGGGGGGATTGGGGGGTACAGTGCAGGGGAAAGAATAGTAGACATAATAGCAAC
AGACATACAAACTAAAGAATTACAAAAACAAATTACAAAAATTCAAAATTTTCGGGTTTATTACAGGGAC
AGCAGAGATCCACTTTGGCGCCGGCTCGAGGCCTGCAGGTGCAAAGATGGATAAAGTTTTAAACAGAGAG
GAATCTTTGCAGCTAATGGACCTTCTAGGTCTTGAAAGGAGTGGGAATTGGCTCCGGTGCCCGTCAGTGG
GCAGAGCGCACATCGCCCACAGTCCCCGAGAAGTTGGGGGGAGGGGTCGGCAATTGAACCGGTGCCTAGA
GAAGGTGGCGCGGGGTAAACTGGGAAAGTGATGTCGTGTACTGGCTCCGCCTTTTTCCCGAGGGTGGGGG
AGAACCGTATATAAGTGCAGTAGTCGCCGTGAACGTTCTTTTTCGCAACGGGTTTGCCGCCAGAACACAG
GTAAGTGCCGTGTGTGGTTCCCGCGGGCCTGGCCTCTTTACGGGTTATGGCCCTTGCGTGCCTTGAATTA
CTTCCACCTGGCTGCAGTACGTGATTCTTGATCCCGAGCTTCGGGTTGGAAGTGGGTGGGAGAGTTCGAG
GCCTTGCGCTTAAGGAGCCCCTTCGCCTCGTGCTTGAGTTGAGGCCTGGCCTGGGCGCTGGGGCCGCCGC
GTGCGAATCTGGTGGCACCTTCGCGCCTGTCTCGCTGCTTTCGATAAGTCTCTAGCCATTTAAAATTTTT
GATGACCTGCTGCGACGCTTTTTTTCTGGCAAGATAGTCTTGTAAATGCGGGCCAAGATCTGCACACTGG
TATTTCGGTTTTTGGGGCCGCGGGCGGCGACGGGGCCCGTGCGTCCCAGCGCACATGTTCGGCGAGGCGG
GGCCTGCGAGCGCGGCCACCGAGAATCGGACGGGGGTAGTCTCAAGCTGGCCGGCCTGCTCTGGTGCCTG
GCCTCGCGCCGCCGTGTATCGCCCCGCCCTGGGCGGCAAGGCTGGCCCGGTCGGCACCAGTTGCGTGAGC
GGAAAGATGGCCGCTTCCCGGCCCTGCTGCAGGGAGCTCAAAATGGAGGACGCGGCGCTCGGGAGAGCGG
GCGGGTGAGTCACCCACACAAAGGAAAAGGGCCTTTCCGTCCTCAGCCGTCGCTTCATGTGACTCCACGG
AGTACCGGGCGCCGTCCAGGCACCTCGATTAGTTCTCGAGCTTTTGGAGTACGTCGTCTTTAGGTTGGGG
GGAGGGGTTTTATGCGATGGAGTTTCCCCACACTGAGTGGGTGGAGACTGAAGTTAGGCCAGCTTGGCAC
TTGATGTAATTCTCCTTGGAATTTGCCCTTTTTGAGTTTGGATCTTGGTTCATTCTCAAGCCTCAGACAG
TGGTTCAAAGTTTTTTTCTTCCATTTCAGGTGTCGTGAGGCTAGCATCGATTGATCAACAAGTTTGTACA
AAAAAGTTGGCATGGCTGCTGAGTCTGATGTTCTGCATTTCCAGTTTGAACAGCAAGGAGATGTGGTCTT
GCAGAAAATGAATCTTTTGAGACAGCAGAATTTATTTTGTGATGTATCAATTTACATTAATGACACTGAG
TTCCAGGGGCACAAGGTGATTTTGGCTGCTTGCTCCACTTTTATGAGAGATCAGTTTTTACTCACACAGT
CAAAACATGTCAGAATCACCATCTTACAGAGTGCAGAAGTTGGCAGAAAATTGTTACTGTCTTGCTATAC
TGGAGCACTTGAAGTTAAAAGGAAAGAGCTTTTGAAATACTTGACTGCTGCCAGTTACCTTCAGATGGTT
CACATTGTGGAAAAGTGCACAGAAGCTTTGTCAAAGTATCTGGAAATTGATCTTTCTATGAAAAACAACA
ACCAACACACTGACCTGTGTCAGTCTTCTGATCCTGATGTTAAGAATGAAGATGAAAATTCTGATAAAGA
CTGTGAGATAATTGAAATTTCAGAAGATAGTCCTGTAAACATAGATTTCCATGTTAAAGAAGAGGAAAGC
AATGCTTTGCAGTCTACAGTAGAGAGTCTGACATCAGAGAGAAAGGAAATGAAGTCACCAGAGCTGTCTA
CAGTAGACATAGGTTTTAAAGACAATGAAATTTGTATCCTTCATGTAGAATCCATCAGTACAGCTGGTGT
CGAAAATGGGCAGTTTTCACAGCCTTGTACCTCTTCAAAAGCAAGCATGTATTTCTCTGAAACACAGCAT
TCATTGATCAATTCTACAGTTGAGAGCAGAGTGGCTGAAGTTCCTGGGAATCAAGATCAGGGCTTATTTT
GTGAGAATACTGAAGGAAGTTATGGTACAGTGAGTGAGATTCAGAATCTGGAGGAAGGTTATTCACTGAG
GCACCAGTGCCCCAGGTGTCCTCGAGGCTTTCTTCATGTTGAAAACTATCTGCGCCACCTTAAAATGCAT
AAACTATTCTTATGCTTACAGTGCGGAAAAACATTTACACAGAAGAAAAATCTCAACCGACACATCCGAG
GACACATGGGCATACGGCCCTTTCAGTGTACTGTGTGCTTGAAGACATTTACTGCCAAAAGCACACTTCA
GGACCACTTGAACATACACAGTGGGGATCGGCCATACAAATGCCACTGTTGTGATATGGATTTCAAGCAC
AAGTCTGCTCTCAAAAAGCACTTAACCTCTGTCCATGGCAGAAGCAGTGGTGAAAAACTATCTAGGCCTG
ATCTCAAAAGGCAAAGTCTACTATACCCAACTCTCTTGTACAAAGTGGTTGATATCGGTAAGCCTATCCC
TAACCCTCTCCTCGGTCTCGATTCTACGTAGTAATGAACTAGTCCGTAACTTGAAAGTATTTCGATTTCT
TGGCTTTATATATCTTGTGGAAAGGACGAGCATTACAGTCGTTGCCAAAGCTAACGCGTTAAGTCGACAA
TCAACCTCTGGATTACAAAATTTGTGAAAGATTGACTGGTATTCTTAACTATGTTGCTCCTTTTACGCTA
TGTGGATACGCTGCTTTAATGCCTTTGTATCATGCTATTGCTTCCCGTATGGCTTTCATTTTCTCCTCCT
TGTATAAATCCTGGTTGCTGTCTCTTTATGAGGAGTTGTGGCCCGTTGTCAGGCAACGTGGCGTGGTGTG
CACTGTGTTTGCTGACGCAACCCCCACTGGTTGGGGCATTGCCACCACCTGTCAGCTCCTTTCCGGGACT
TTCGCTTTCCCCCTCCCTATTGCCACGGCGGAACTCATCGCCGCCTGCCTTGCCCGCTGCTGGACAGGGG
CTCGGCTGTTGGGCACTGACAATTCCGTGGTGTTGTCGGGGAAATCATCGTCCTTTCCTTGGCTGCTCGC
CTGTGTTGCCACCTGGATTCTGCGCGGGACGTCCTTCTGCTACGTCCCTTCGGCCCTCAATCCAGCGGAC
CTTCCTTCCCGCGGCCTGCTGCCGGCTCTGCGGCCTCTTCCGCGTCTTCGCCTTCGCCCTCAGACGAGTC
GGATCTCCCTTTGGGCCGCCTCCCCGCGTCGACTTTAAGACCAATGACTTACAAGGCAGCTGTAGATCTT
AGCCACTTTTTAAAAGAAAAGGGGGGACTGGAAGGGCTAATTCACTCCCAACGAAGACAAGATCTGCTTT
TTGCTTGTACTGGGTCTCTCTGGTTAGACCAGATCTGAGCCTGGGAGCTCTCTGGCTAACTAGGGAACCC
ACTGCTTAAGCCTCAATAAAGCTTGCCTTGAGTGCTTCAAGTAGTGTGTGCCCGTCTGTTGTGTGACTCT
GGTAACTAGAGATCCCTCAGACCCTTTTAGTCAGTGTGGAAAATCTCTAGCAGTACGTATAGTAGTTCAT
GTCATCTTATTATTCAGTATTTATAACTTGCAAAGAAATGAATATCAGAGAGTGAGAGGAACTTGTTTAT
TGCAGCTTATAATGGTTACAAATAAAGCAATAGCATCACAAATTTCACAAATAAAGCATTTTTTTCACTG
CATTCTAGTTGTGGTTTGTCCAAACTCATCAATGTATCTTATCATGTCTGGCTCTAGCTATCCCGCCCCT
AACTCCGCCCATCCCGCCCCTAACTCCGCCCAGTTCCGCCCATTCTCCGCCCCATGGCTGACTAATTTTT
TTTATTTATGCAGAGGCCGAGGCCGCCTCGGCCTCTGAGCTATTCCAGAAGTAGTGAGGAGGCTTTTTTG
GAGGCCTAGGGACGTACCCAATTCGCCCTATAGTGAGTCGTATTACGCGCGCTCACTGGCCGTCGTTTTA
CAACGTCGTGACTGGGAAAACCCTGGCGTTACCCAACTTAATCGCCTTGCAGCACATCCCCCTTTCGCCA
GCTGGCGTAATAGCGAAGAGGCCCGCACCGATCGCCCTTCCCAACAGTTGCGCAGCCTGAATGGCGAATG
GG
[124 nt withheld, positions 7073-7196]
C
[91 nt withheld, positions 7198-7288]
A
[49 nt withheld, positions 7290-7338]
CCTTTGACGTTGGAGTCCACGTTCTTT
[37 nt withheld, positions 7366-7402]
ACCCTATCTCGGTCTATTCTTTTGATTTATAAGGGATTTTGCCGATTTCGGCCTATTGGTTAAAAAATGA
GCTGATTTAACAAAAATTTAACGCGAATTTTAACAAAATATTAACGCTTACAATTTAGGTGGCACTTTTC
GGGGAAATGTGCGCGGAACCCCTATTTGTTTATTTTTCTAAATACATTCAAATATGTATCCGCTCATGAG
ACAATAACCCTGATAAATGCTTCAATAATATTGAAAAAGGAAGAGTATGAGTATTCAACATTTCCGTGTC
GCCCTTATTCCCTTTTTTGCGGCATTTTGCCTTCCTGTTTTTGCTCACCCAGAAACGCTGGTGAAAGTAA
AAGATGCTGAAGATCAGTTGGGTGCACGAGTGGGTTACATCGAACTGGATCTCAACAGCGGTAAGATCCT
TGAGAGTTTTCGCCCCGAAGAACGTTTTCCAATGATGAGCACTTTTAAAGTTCTGCTATGTGGCGCGGTA
TTATCCCGTATTGACGCCGGGCAAGAGCAACTCGGTCGCCGCATACACTATTCTCAGAATGACTTGGTTG
AGTACTCACCAGTCACAGAAAAGCATCTTACGGATGGCATGACAGTAAGAGAATTATGCAGTGCTGCCAT
AACCATGAGTGATAACACTGCGGCCAACTTACTTCTGACAACGATCGGAGGACCGAAGGAGCTAACCGCT
TTTTTGCACAACATGGGGGATCATGTAACTCGCCTTGATCGTTGGGAACCGGAGCTGAATGAAGCCATAC
CAAACGACGAGCGTGACACCACGATGCCTGTAGCAATGGCAACAACGTTGCGCAAACTATTAACTGGCGA
ACTACTTACTCTAGCTTCCCGGCAACAATTAATAGACTGGATGGAGGCGGATAAAGTTGCAGGACCACTT
CTGCGCTCGGCCCTTCCGGCTGGCTGGTTTATTGCTGATAAATCTGGAGCCGGTGAGCGTGGGTCTCGCG
GTATCATTGCAGCACTGGGGCCAGATGGTAAGCCCTCCCGTATCGTAGTTATCTACACGACGGGGAGTCA
GGCAACTATGGATGAACGAAATAGACAGATCGCTGAGATAGGTGCCTCACTGATTAAGCATTGGTAACTG
TCAGACCAAGTTTACTCATATATACTTTAGATTGATTTAAAACTTCATTTTTAATTTAAAAGGATCTAGG
TGAAGATCCTTTTTGATAATCTCATGACCAAAATCCCTTAACGTGAGTTTTCGTTCCACTGAGCGTCAGA
CCCCGTAGAAAAGATCAAAGGATCTTCTTGAGATCCTTTTTTTCTGCGCGTAATCTGCTGCTTGCAAACA
AAAAAACCACCGCTACCAGCGGTGGTTTGTTTGCCGGATCAAGAGCTACCAACTCTTTTTCCGAAGGTAA
CTGGCTTCAGCAGAGCGCAGATACCAAATACTGTTCTTCTAGTGTAGCCGTAGTTAGGCCACCACTTCAA
GAACTCTGTAGCACCGCCTACATACCTCGCTCTGCTAATCCTGTTACCAGTGGCTGCTGCCAGTGGCGAT
AAGTCGTGTCTTACCGGGTTGGACTCAAGACGATAGTTACCGGATAAGGCGCAGCGGTCGGGCTGAACGG
GGGGTTCGTGCACACAGCCCAGCTTGGAGCGAACGACCTACACCGAACTGAGATACCTACAGCGTGAGCT
ATGAGAAAGCGCCACGCTTCCCGAAGGGAGAAAGGCGGACAGGTATCCGGTAAGCGGCAGGGTCGGAACA
GGAGAGCGCACGAGGGAGCTTCCAGGGGGAAACGCCTGGTATCTTTATAGTCCTGTCGGGTTTCGCCACC
TCTGACTTGAGCGTCGATTTTTGTGATGCTCGTCAGGGGGGCGGAGCCTATGGAAAAACGCCAGCAACGC
GGCCTTTTTACGGTTCCTGGCCTTTTGCTGGCCTTTTGCTCACATGTTCTTTCCTGCGTTATCCCCTGAT
TCTGTGGATAACCGTATTACCGCCTTTGAGTGAGCTGATACCGCTCGCCGCAGCCGAACGACCGAGCGCA
GCGAGTCAGTGAGCGAGGAAGCGGAAGAGCGCCCAATACGCAAACCGCCTCTCCCCGCGCGTTGGCCGAT
TCATTAATGCAGCTGGCACGACAGGTTTCCCGACTGGAAAGCGGGCAGTGAGCGCAACGCAATTAATGTG
AGTTAGCTCACTCATTAGGCACCCCAGGCTTTACACTTTATGCTTCCGGCTCGTATGTTGTGTGGAATTG
TGAGCGGATAACAATTTCACACAGGAAACAGCTATGACCATGATTACGCCAAGCGCGCAATTAACCCTCA
CTAAAGGGAACAAAAGCTGGAGCTGCAAGC
Features (pLannotate 1.2.2; 33 found; start..end, strand, type, name):
      5..231     +  promoter       RSV promoter: Rous sarcoma virus enhancer/promoter
    232..412     +  LTR            5' LTR (truncated): truncated 5' long terminal repeat (LTR) from HIV-1
    459..584     +  misc_feature   HIV-1 Ψ: packaging signal of human immunodeficiency virus type 1
    568..931     +  CDS            HIV-1 gag (fragment): gag protein from human immunodeficiency virus 1; gag
   1077..1310    +  misc_feature   RRE: The Rev response element (RRE) of HIV-1 allows for Rev-dependent mRNA export from the nucleus to the cytoplasm.
   1687..1713    +  CDS            Rev (fragment): human immunodeficiency virus 1 (HIV-1) Rev protein; rev; enhances nuclear export of unspliced and incompletely spliced viral mRNAs
   1720..1743    +  promoter       SV40 promoter (fragment): SV40 early promoter
   1744..1815    +  promoter       SV40 promoter (fragment): SV40 enhancer and early promoter
   1839..1974    +  rep_origin     SV40 ori: SV40 origin of replication
   2020..2616    +  CDS            PuroR (fragment): puromycin N-acetyltransferase; pac from Streptomyces; confers resistance to puromycin
   2665..2782    +  misc_feature   cPPT/CTS: central polypurine tract and central termination sequence of HIV-1
   2847..2913    +  CDS            small t antigen (fragment): SV40 (simian virus 40) small t antigen
   2920..4098    +  promoter       EF-1α promoter: strong constitutive promoter for human elongation factor EF-1α
   4119..4136    +  protein_bind   attB1 (fragment): mutant version of attB; core recombination site for the Gateway® BP reaction BP Clonase™
   4142..5413    +  CDS            ZBTB6: ZBTB6_HUMAN - Also known as ZID, ZNF482. Experimental evidence at protein level: Swiss-Prot protein existence level 1. May be involved in transcriptional regulation. From Homo sapiens (Human).
   5447..5488    +  CDS            V5 tag: epitope tag from simian virus 5
   5504..5557    +  promoter       U6 promoter (fragment): RNA polymerase III promoter for human U6 snRNA
   5599..6187    +  misc_feature   WPRE: woodchuck hepatitis virus posttranscriptional regulatory element
   6238..6257    +  misc_feature   cPPT/CTS (fragment): central polypurine tract and central termination sequence of HIV-1
   6259..6492    +  LTR            3' LTR (ΔU3): self-inactivating 3' long terminal repeat (LTR) from HIV-1
   6570..6691    +  polyA_signal   SV40 poly(A) signal: SV40 polyadenylation signal
   6731..6866    +  rep_origin     SV40 ori: SV40 origin of replication
   6887..6905    -  promoter       T7 promoter: promoter for bacteriophage T7 RNA polymerase
   6913..7068    +  CDS            lacZα (fragment): LacZα fragment of β-galactosidase; lacZ fragment
   7073..7501    +  rep_origin     f1 ori (sequence partly withheld): f1 bacteriophage origin of replication; arrow indicates direction of (+) strand synthesis
   7554..7658    +  promoter       AmpR promoter: bla
   7659..8519    +  CDS            AmpR: β-lactamase; bla; confers resistance to ampicillin, carbenicillin, and related antibiotics
   8690..9278    +  rep_origin     ori: high-copy-number ColE1/pMB1/pBR322/pUC origin of replication
   9461..9553    +  CDS            lacI (fragment): lac repressor; lacI; The lac repressor binds to the lac operator to inhibit transcription in E. coli. This inhibition can be relieved by adding lactose or isopropyl-β-D-thiogalactopyranoside (IPTG).
   9566..9587    +  protein_bind   CAP binding site: CAP binding activates transcription in the presence of cAMP. E. coli catabolite activator protein
   9602..9632    +  promoter       lac promoter: promoter for the E. coli lac operon
   9640..9656    +  protein_bind   lac operator: The lac repressor binds to the lac operator to inhibit transcription in E. coli. This inhibition can be relieved by adding lactose or isopropyl-β-D-thiogalactopyranoside (IPTG). lac repressor encoded by lacI
   9701..9719    +  promoter       T3 promoter: promoter for bacteriophage T3 RNA polymerase
