[The description below was written by a language model from this plasmid's Addgene catalogue record and pLannotate feature annotations shown in this document.]
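Description:
TFORF3335 is a lentiviral mammalian expression plasmid built on the pLX_TRC317 backbone, carrying the human transcription factor ZBTB6 (also known as ZID or ZNF482) as a Gateway-cloned open reading frame. It belongs to a barcoded transcription factor ORF collection in which each clone carries a unique 24-bp barcode, so that the overexpressed factor can be identified by sequencing in pooled screens. The barcode itself is not annotated in the feature table. In bacteria the roughly 9.7 kb plasmid is maintained through a high-copy ColE1/pUC-type origin with ampicillin resistance. An f1 origin and remnants of lac and T7/T3 cloning elements are also present. The depositor cautions that recombination can occur, as is common for LTR-containing vectors.

The viral cassette follows a third-generation, self-inactivating layout. An RSV promoter drives a truncated HIV-1 5' LTR, followed by the Ψ packaging signal, a gag fragment, the RRE for Rev-dependent export, and a cPPT/CTS, and the cassette ends in a ΔU3 3' LTR followed by an SV40 polyadenylation signal. Within it, an SV40 early promoter drives a puromycin N-acetyltransferase gene for selecting transduced cells. Downstream, the EF-1α promoter constitutively expresses ZBTB6 through an attB1 recombination site, with a C-terminal V5 epitope tag for detection. A WPRE after the ORF enhances transcript stability and expression. A short U6 promoter fragment is annotated between the V5 tag and the WPRE, but the record does not state its role. The construct is intended for lentiviral delivery and stable overexpression of ZBTB6, for example in pooled directed-differentiation screens.
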