Addgene plasmid #144811: TFORF3335
Purpose: Lentiviral vector for overexpressing transcription factor ORFs with unique 24-bp barcodes. Barcodes facilitate identification of transcription factors in pooled screens.
Depositing lab: Feng Zhang. Depositing organization: Broad Institute. Publication: A transcription factor atlas of directed differentiation. Joung J, Ma S, Tay T, Geiger-Schuller KR, Kirchgatterer PC, Verdine VK, Guo B, Arias-Garcia MA, Allen WE, Singh A, Kuksenko O, Abudayyeh OO, Gootenberg JS, Fu Z, Macrae RK, Buenrostro JD, Regev A, Zhang F. Cell. 2023 Jan 5;186(1):209-229.e26. doi: 10.1016/j.cell.2022.11.026. PubMed 36608654.
Backbone
  Vector backbone: pLX_TRC317
  Backbone manufacturer: Broad Institute Genetic Perturbation Platform
  Backbone size w/o insert (bp): 8264
  Vector type: Mammalian Expression, Lentiviral
  Selectable markers: Puromycin
Growth in bacteria
  Bacterial resistance: Ampicillin, 100 μg/mL
  Growth temperature: 37°C
  Growth strain: NEB Stable
  Copy number: High Copy
Gene/Insert
  Gene/Insert name: ZBTB6
  Species: H. sapiens (human)
  Insert size (bp): 1478
  Entrez Gene: ZBTB6 (a.k.a. ZID, ZNF482)
  Promoter: EF1a
  Tag / fusion protein: V5 (C terminal on insert)
  Cloning method: Gateway Cloning
  Sequencing primers: 5′ GGGTGGAGACTGAAGTTAGGCCAG; 3′ CACATAGCGTAAAAGGAGCAACATAG
Resource information
  A portion of this plasmid was derived from a plasmid made by: Broad Institute Genetic Perturbation Platform
Terms and licenses: Academic/Nonprofit Terms; Industry Terms: Not Available to Industry
Depositor comments: NM_006626.5 Please test multiple small colonies in case of plasmid recombination. To make this collection available in a timely manner, a portion of this collection was not fully sequenced by Addgene. If an Addgene verified full plasmid sequence is not available, please contact us prior to placing an order to request the full sequence.
How to cite: TFORF3335 was a gift from Feng Zhang (Addgene plasmid # 144811 ; http://n2t.net/addgene:144811 ; RRID:Addgene_144811)
