>Addgene plasmid #144811 | TFORF3335 | depositor partial sequence | sequence record 286548 | Insert
ATCGATTGATCAACAAGTTTGTACAAAAAAGTTGGCATGGCTGCTGAGTCTGATGTTCTGCATTTCCAGT
TTGAACAGCAAGGAGATGTGGTCTTGCAGAAAATGAATCTTTTGAGACAGCAGAATTTATTTTGTGATGT
ATCAATTTACATTAATGACACTGAGTTCCAGGGGCACAAGGTGATTTTGGCTGCTTGCTCCACTTTTATG
AGAGATCAGTTTTTACTCACACAGTCAAAACATGTCAGAATCACCATCTTACAGAGTGCAGAAGTTGGCA
GAAAATTGTTACTGTCTTGCTATACTGGAGCACTTGAAGTTAAAAGGAAAGAGCTTTTGAAATACTTGAC
TGCTGCCAGTTACCTTCAGATGGTTCACATTGTGGAAAAGTGCACAGAAGCTTTGTCAAAGTATCTGGAA
ATTGATCTTTCTATGAAAAACAACAACCAACACACTGACCTGTGTCAGTCTTCTGATCCTGATGTTAAGA
ATGAAGATGAAAATTCTGATAAAGACTGTGAGATAATTGAAATTTCAGAAGATAGTCCTGTAAACATAGA
TTTCCATGTTAAAGAAGAGGAAAGCAATGCTTTGCAGTCTACAGTAGAGAGTCTGACATCAGAGAGAAAG
GAAATGAAGTCACCAGAGCTGTCTACAGTAGACATAGGTTTTAAAGACAATGAAATTTGTATCCTTCATG
TAGAATCCATCAGTACAGCTGGTGTCGAAAATGGGCAGTTTTCACAGCCTTGTACCTCTTCAAAAGCAAG
CATGTATTTCTCTGAAACACAGCATTCATTGATCAATTCTACAGTTGAGAGCAGAGTGGCTGAAGTTCCT
GGGAATCAAGATCAGGGCTTATTTTGTGAGAATACTGAAGGAAGTTATGGTACAGTGAGTGAGATTCAGA
ATCTGGAGGAAGGTTATTCACTGAGGCACCAGTGCCCCAGGTGTCCTCGAGGCTTTCTTCATGTTGAAAA
CTATCTGCGCCACCTTAAAATGCATAAACTATTCTTATGCTTACAGTGCGGAAAAACATTTACACAGAAG
AAAAATCTCAACCGACACATCCGAGGACACATGGGCATACGGCCCTTTCAGTGTACTGTGTGCTTGAAGA
CATTTACTGCCAAAAGCACACTTCAGGACCACTTGAACATACACAGTGGGGATCGGCCATACAAATGCCA
CTGTTGTGATATGGATTTCAAGCACAAGTCTGCTCTCAAAAAGCACTTAACCTCTGTCCATGGCAGAAGC
AGTGGTGAAAAACTATCTAGGCCTGATCTCAAAAGGCAAAGTCTACTATACCCAACTCTCTTGTACAAAG
TGGTTGATATCGGTAAGCCTATCCCTAACCCTCTCCTCGGTCTCGATTCTACGTAGTAATGAACTAGTCC
GTAACTTGAAAGTATTTCGATTTCTTGGCTTTATATATCTTGTGGAAAGGACGAGCATTACAGTCGTTGC
CAAAGCTA
