>Addgene plasmid #144811 | TFORF3335 | depositor partial sequence | sequence record 286549 | Barcode
GCATTACAGTCGTTGCCAAAGCTA
